>Addgene plasmid #201813 | UBE2G2 shRNA | addgene full sequence | sequence record 396461 | Addgene NGS Result
CTAAATTGTAAGCGTTAATATTTTGTTAAAATTCGCGTTAAATTTTTGTTAAATCAGCTCATTTTTTAAC
CAATAGGCCGAAATCGGCAAAATCCCTTATAAATCAAAAGAATAGACCGAGATAGGGT
[37 nt withheld, positions 129-165]
AAAGAACGTGGACTCCAACGTCAAAGG
[49 nt withheld, positions 193-241]
T
[91 nt withheld, positions 243-333]
G
[124 nt withheld, positions 335-458]
CCCATTCGCCATTCAGGCTGCGCAACTGTTGGGAAGGGCGATCGGTGCGGGCCTCTTCGCTATTACGCCA
GCTGGCGAAAGGGGGATGTGCTGCAAGGCGATTAAGTTGGGTAACGCCAGGGTTTTCCCAGTCACGACGT
TGTAAAACGACGGCCAGTGAATTGTAATACGACTCACTATAGGGCGAATTGGAGCTCCACCGCGGTGGCG
GCCGCTCTAGAACTAGTGGATCCCCCGGGCTGCAGGAATTCGAACGCTGACGTCATCAACCCGCTCCAAG
GAATCGCGGGCCCAGTGTCACTAGGCGGGAACACCCAGCGCGCGTGCGCCCTGGCAGGAAGATGGCTGTG
AGGGACAGGGGAGTGGCGCCCTGCAATATTTGCATGTCGCTATGTGTTCTGGGAAATCACCATAAACGTG
AAATGTCTTTGGATTTGGGAATCTTATAAGTTCTGTATGAGACCACAGATCCCCTGACGAAAGTGGAGCT
AACTTCAAGAGAGTTAGCTCCACTTTCGTCATTTTTATCGAGGGGGGGCCCGGTACCAGCTTTTGTTCCC
TTTAGTGAGGGTTAATTTCGAGCTTGGCGTAATCATGGTCATAGCTGTTTCCTGTGTGAAATTGTTATCC
GCTCACAATTCCACACAACATACGAGCCGGAAGCATAAAGTGTAAAGCCTGGGGTGCCTAATGAGTGAGC
TAACTCACATTAATTGCGTTGCGCTCACTGCCCGCTTTCCAGTCGGGAAACCTGTCGTGCCAGCTGCATT
AATGAATCGGCCAACGCGCGGGGAGAGGCGGTTTGCGTATTGGGCGCTCTTCCGCTTCCTCGCTCACTGA
CTCGCTGCGCTCGGTCGTTCGGCTGCGGCGAGCGGTATCAGCTCACTCAAAGGCGGTAATACGGTTATCC
ACAGAATCAGGGGATAACGCAGGAAAGAACATGTGAGCAAAAGGCCAGCAAAAGGCCAGGAACCGTAAAA
AGGCCGCGTTGCTGGCGTTTTTCCATAGGCTCCGCCCCCCTGACGAGCATCACAAAAATCGACGCTCAAG
TCAGAGGTGGCGAAACCCGACAGGACTATAAAGATACCAGGCGTTTCCCCCTGGAAGCTCCCTCGTGCGC
TCTCCTGTTCCGACCCTGCCGCTTACCGGATACCTGTCCGCCTTTCTCCCTTCGGGAAGCGTGGCGCTTT
CTCATAGCTCACGCTGTAGGTATCTCAGTTCGGTGTAGGTCGTTCGCTCCAAGCTGGGCTGTGTGCACGA
ACCCCCCGTTCAGCCCGACCGCTGCGCCTTATCCGGTAACTATCGTCTTGAGTCCAACCCGGTAAGACAC
GACTTATCGCCACTGGCAGCAGCCACTGGTAACAGGATTAGCAGAGCGAGGTATGTAGGCGGTGCTACAG
AGTTCTTGAAGTGGTGGCCTAACTACGGCTACACTAGAAGAACAGTATTTGGTATCTGCGCTCTGCTGAA
GCCAGTTACCTTCGGAAAAAGAGTTGGTAGCTCTTGATCCGGCAAACAAACCACCGCTGGTAGCGGTGGT
TTTTTTGTTTGCAAGCAGCAGATTACGCGCAGAAAAAAAGGATCTCAAGAAGATCCTTTGATCTTTTCTA
CGGGGTCTGACGCTCAGTGGAACGAAAACTCACGTTAAGGGATTTTGGTCATGAGATTATCAAAAAGGAT
CTTCACCTAGATCCTTTTAAATTAAAAATGAAGTTTTAAATCAATCTAAAGTATATATGAGTAAACTTGG
TCTGACAGTTACCAATGCTTAATCAGTGAGGCACCTATCTCAGCGATCTGTCTATTTCGTTCATCCATAG
TTGCCTGACTCCCCGTCGTGTAGATAACTACGATACGGGAGGGCTTACCATCTGGCCCCAGTGCTGCAAT
GATACCGCGAGACCCACGCTCACCGGCTCCAGATTTATCAGCAATAAACCAGCCAGCCGGAAGGGCCGAG
CGCAGAAGTGGTCCTGCAACTTTATCCGCCTCCATCCAGTCTATTAATTGTTGCCGGGAAGCTAGAGTAA
GTAGTTCGCCAGTTAATAGTTTGCGCAACGTTGTTGCCATTGCTACAGGCATCGTGGTGTCACGCTCGTC
GTTTGGTATGGCTTCATTCAGCTCCGGTTCCCAACGATCAAGGCGAGTTACATGATCCCCCATGTTGTGC
AAAAAAGCGGTTAGCTCCTTCGGTCCTCCGATCGTTGTCAGAAGTAAGTTGGCCGCAGTGTTATCACTCA
TGGTTATGGCAGCACTGCATAATTCTCTTACTGTCATGCCATCCGTAAGATGCTTTTCTGTGACTGGTGA
GTACTCAACCAAGTCATTCTGAGAATAGTGTATGCGGCGACCGAGTTGCTCTTGCCCGGCGTCAATACGG
GATAATACCGCGCCACATAGCAGAACTTTAAAAGTGCTCATCATTGGAAAACGTTCTTCGGGGCGAAAAC
TCTCAAGGATCTTACCGCTGTTGAGATCCAGTTCGATGTAACCCACTCGTGCACCCAACTGATCTTCAGC
ATCTTTTACTTTCACCAGCGTTTCTGGGTGAGCAAAAACAGGAAGGCAAAATGCCGCAAAAAAGGGAATA
AGGGCGACACGGAAATGTTGAATACTCATACTCTTCCTTTTTCAATATTATTGAAGCATTTATCAGGGTT
ATTGTCTCATGAGCGGATACATATTTGAATGTATTTAGAAAAATAAACAAATAGGGGTTCCGCGCACATT
TCCCCGAAAAGTGCCAC
Features (pLannotate 1.2.2; 14 found; start..end, strand, type, name):
     30..458     -  rep_origin     f1 ori (sequence partly withheld): f1 bacteriophage origin of replication; arrow indicates direction of (+) strand synthesis
    463..620     -  CDS            lacZα (fragment): LacZα fragment of β-galactosidase; lacZ fragment
    623..641     +  promoter       T7 promoter: promoter for bacteriophage T7 RNA polymerase
    650..711     +  misc_feature   MCS (fragment): pBluescript multiple cloning site
    710..924     +  promoter       H1 promoter: human H1 RNA promoter
    986..1005    +  misc_feature   MCS (fragment): pBluescript multiple cloning site
   1017..1035    -  promoter       T3 promoter: promoter for bacteriophage T3 RNA polymerase
   1080..1096    -  protein_bind   lac operator: The lac repressor binds to the lac operator to inhibit transcription in E. coli. This inhibition can be relieved by adding lactose or isopropyl-β-D-thiogalactopyranoside (IPTG). lac repressor encoded by lacI
   1104..1134    -  promoter       lac promoter: promoter for the E. coli lac operon
   1149..1170    -  protein_bind   CAP binding site: CAP binding activates transcription in the presence of cAMP. E. coli catabolite activator protein
   1183..1275    -  CDS            lacI (fragment): lac repressor; lacI; The lac repressor binds to the lac operator to inhibit transcription in E. coli. This inhibition can be relieved by adding lactose or isopropyl-β-D-thiogalactopyranoside (IPTG).
   1458..2046    -  rep_origin     ori: high-copy-number ColE1/pMB1/pBR322/pUC origin of replication
   2217..3077    -  CDS            AmpR: β-lactamase; bla; confers resistance to ampicillin, carbenicillin, and related antibiotics
   3078..3182    -  promoter       AmpR promoter: bla
