[The description below was written by a language model from this plasmid's Addgene catalogue record and pLannotate feature annotations shown in this document.]
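Description:
UBE2G2 shRNA is a small (about 3.2 kb) RNA interference plasmid built on the pSUPER backbone and designed to knock down human UBE2G2 (also known as UBC7), a ubiquitin-conjugating enzyme (E2). pSUPER is a pBluescript-derived vector, and the feature table reflects that ancestry. It shows remnants of the pBluescript multiple cloning site, a lacZα fragment with the lac promoter, operator and CAP site, flanking T7 and T3 phage promoters, and an f1 origin for single-stranded DNA production. The plasmid replicates in E. coli from a high-copy ColE1/pUC-type origin and is selected with ampicillin through the β-lactamase gene and its native promoter. No mammalian selection marker or reporter is annotated, so the construct appears suited to transient transfection rather than drug-selected stable expression.

The functional cassette is the human H1 RNA promoter, an RNA polymerase III promoter that drives short, defined transcripts without a polyadenylated tail. The hairpin-encoding oligonucleotide was inserted downstream of H1 between BglII and HindIII sites, both of which were destroyed during cloning. In the feature table it corresponds to the short unannotated gap between the H1 promoter and the following MCS fragment. The transcript is expected to fold into a short hairpin that the cell processes into an siRNA. The exact shRNA sequence is not specified in the record, but the depositor notes that it targets bases 391–411 of the UBE2G2 coding region. The associated publication concerns the endoplasmic reticulum-associated degradation E3 ligase gp78 and its E2-binding site, so the plasmid was presumably used to deplete UBE2G2 in human cells to test its role in that pathway.
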