Addgene plasmid #201813: UBE2G2 shRNA
Purpose: siRNA
Depositing lab: Allan Weissman. Depositing organization: National Cancer Institute (NCI). Publication: The activity of a human endoplasmic reticulum-associated degradation E3, gp78, requires its Cue domain, RING finger, and an E2-binding site. Chen B, Mariano J, Tsai YC, Chan AH, Cohen M, Weissman AM. Proc Natl Acad Sci U S A. 2006 Jan 10. 103(2):341-6. 10.1073/pnas.0506618103 PubMed 16407162.
Backbone
  Vector backbone: pSUPER
  Vector type: RNAi
Growth in bacteria
  Bacterial resistance: Ampicillin, 100 μg/mL
  Growth temperature: 37°C
  Growth strain: DH5alpha
  Copy number: High Copy
Gene/Insert
  Gene/Insert name: UBE2G2
  gRNA/shRNA sequence: unspecified
  Species: H. sapiens (human)
  Entrez Gene: UBE2G2 (a.k.a. UBC7)
  Cloning method: Restriction Enzyme; 5′ cloning site BglII (destroyed during cloning); 3′ cloning site Hind III (destroyed during cloning)
  Sequencing primers: 5′ unknown
Terms and licenses: Academic/Nonprofit Terms; Industry Terms: Not Available to Industry
Depositor comments: contains bases 391-411 of the coding region
How to cite: UBE2G2 shRNA was a gift from Allan Weissman (Addgene plasmid # 201813 ; http://n2t.net/addgene:201813 ; RRID:Addgene_201813)
